Addgene plasmid #139475: pNTI661 pRPR1(TetO)-sgRNA
Purpose: Vector for tet-regulated sgRNA expression in yeast
Depositing lab: Nicholas Ingolia. Depositing organization: University of California, Berkeley. Publication: A genome-scale CRISPR interference guide library enables comprehensive phenotypic profiling in yeast. McGlincy NJ, Meacham ZA, Reynaud KK, Muller R, Baum R, Ingolia NT. BMC Genomics. 2021 Mar 23;22(1):205. doi: 10.1186/s12864-021-07518-0. PubMed 33757429.
Backbone
  Vector backbone: pRS41n
  Backbone size w/o insert (bp): 4898
  Total vector size (bp): 5171
  Vector type: Yeast Expression, CRISPR
  Selectable markers: LEU2
Growth in bacteria
  Bacterial resistance: Ampicillin, 100 μg/mL
  Growth temperature: 37°C
  Growth strain: DH5alpha
  Copy number: Low Copy
Gene/Insert
  Gene/Insert name: single guide RNA scaffold (alt name: sgRNA)
  Species: Synthetic; S pyogenes
  Insert size (bp): 82
  Promoter: pRPR1(TetO)
  Cloning method: Gibson Cloning
  Sequencing primers: 5′ cagcaacgcggcctttttacggttcctggcc; 3′ CAGGAAAGACCGCGGcttaaagtcatacattgcacgacta
Resource information
  A portion of this plasmid was derived from a plasmid made by: AddGene #73796
Terms and licenses: Academic/Nonprofit Terms; Industry Terms: Not Available to Industry
How to cite: pNTI661 pRPR1(TetO)-sgRNA was a gift from Nicholas Ingolia (Addgene plasmid # 139475 ; http://n2t.net/addgene:139475 ; RRID:Addgene_139475)
