[The description below was written by a language model from this plasmid's Addgene catalogue record and pLannotate feature annotations shown in this document.]
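Description:
pNTI661 pRPR1(TetO)-sgRNA is a yeast–E. coli shuttle plasmid of about 5.2 kb, built for tetracycline-regulated expression of a single guide RNA in Saccharomyces cerevisiae. It is catalogued as a yeast expression/CRISPR vector on a pRS41n backbone. In bacteria it replicates from a ColE1/pUC-type origin and is selected through the β-lactamase gene (ampicillin resistance) under its own promoter. The catalogue lists it as low copy, even though the annotated origin is of the high-copy type. In yeast, a CEN6/ARS element provides centromeric, low-copy maintenance, and LEU2 complements leucine auxotrophy for selection. Short annotated fragments of TIM9, RLP7 and rop are most likely genomic sequence flanking the marker and leftover backbone sequence rather than functional genes.

The payload is a compact RNA polymerase III cassette. The promoter of the yeast RNase P RNA gene (RPR1), modified according to the record to carry a TetO operator, is followed by the Streptococcus pyogenes Cas9 guide RNA scaffold and the RPR1 terminator. The TetO site is not annotated as a separate feature. With an operator in the promoter, a Tet repressor supplied from elsewhere can block guide transcription until a tetracycline-type inducer relieves it; the plasmid encodes neither a repressor nor a Cas9 or dCas9 protein. The insert is described as the scaffold alone, and only a short gap separates promoter and scaffold, which suggests an entry vector into which targeting sequences are cloned. The associated publication describes a genome-scale CRISPR interference guide library for phenotypic profiling in yeast, consistent with that use. The depositor sequence and the repository's sequencing result give essentially the same feature map, differing by a single nucleotide in length.
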