Features (pLannotate 1.2.2; 11 found; start..end, strand, type, name):
    377..481     +  promoter       AmpR promoter: bla
    482..1342    +  CDS            AmpR: β-lactamase; bla; confers resistance to ampicillin, carbenicillin, and related antibiotics
   1513..2101    +  rep_origin     ori: high-copy-number ColE1/pMB1/pBR322/pUC origin of replication
   2172..2576    +  promoter       RPR1 promoter: RPR1; promoter for the S. cerevisiae RNase P RNA gene
   2590..2664    +  misc_RNA       gRNA scaffold: guide RNA scaffold for the Streptococcus pyogenes CRISPR/Cas9 system
   2677..2739    +  terminator     RPR1 terminator: transcription terminator for the S. cerevisiae RNase P RNA gene
   2872..2937    -  CDS            TIM9 (fragment): TIM9_YEAST - Experimental evidence at protein level: Swiss-Prot protein existence level 1. Mitochondrial intermembrane chaperone that participates in the import and insertion of multi-pass transmembrane proteins into the mitochondrial inner membrane. Also required for the transfer of beta- barrel precursors from the TOM complex to the sorting and assembly machinery (SAM complex) of the outer membrane. Acts as a chaperone-like protein that protects the hydrophobic precursors from aggregation and guide them through the mitochondrial intermembrane space. Compared to TIM10, it may have a strong st
   3145..4224    -  CDS            LEU2: LEU3_YEAST - Experimental evidence at protein level: Swiss-Prot protein existence level 1. Catalyzes the oxidation of 3-carboxy-2-hydroxy-4- methylpentanoate (3-isopropylmalate) to 3-carboxy-4-methyl-2- oxopentanoate. The product decarboxylates to 4-methyl-2 oxopentanoate. From Saccharomyces cerevisiae (strain ATCC 204508 / S288c) (Baker's yeast).
   4743..4901    -  CDS            RLP7 (fragment): RLP7_YEAST - Also known as RPL7. Experimental evidence at protein level: Swiss-Prot protein existence level 1. Involved in the biogenesis of the 60S ribosomal subunit. May act as a specificity factor that binds precursor rRNAs and tethers the enzymes that carry out the early 5' to 3' exonucleolytic reactions that generate the mature rRNAs. From Saccharomyces cerevisiae (strain ATCC 204508 / S288c) (Baker's yeast).
   4909..4939    -  CDS            rop (fragment): Rop protein, which maintains plasmids at low copy number; rop
   5008..340     -  misc_feature   CEN/ARS (across the origin): S. cerevisiae CEN6 centromere fused to an autonomously replicating sequence
>Addgene plasmid #139475 | pNTI661 pRPR1(TetO)-sgRNA | depositor full sequence | sequence record 269822 | pNTI661 pRPR1(TetO)-sgRNA sequence 5171 bps
TTAAAAAATTTCAACAAAAAGCGTACTTTACATATATATTTATTAGACAAGAAAAGCAGATTAAATAGAT
ATACATTCGATTAACGATAAGTAAAATGTAAAATCACAGGATTTTCGTGTGTGGTCTTCTACACAGACAA
GATGAAACAATTCGGCATTAATACCTGAGAGCAGGAAGAGCAAGATAAAAGGTAGTATTTGTTGGCGATC
CCCCTAGAGTCTTTTACATCTTCGGAAAACAAAAACTATTTTTTCTTTAATTTCTTTTTTTACTTTCTAT
TTTTAATTTATATATTTATATTAAAAAATTTAAATTATAATTATTTTTATAGCACGTGATGAAAAGGACC
CAGGTGGCACTTTTCGGGGAAATGTGCGCGGAACCCCTATTTGTTTATTTTTCTAAATACATTCAAATAT
GTATCCGCTCATGAGACAATAACCCTGATAAATGCTTCAATAATATTGAAAAAGGAAGAGTATGAGTATT
CAACATTTCCGTGTCGCCCTTATTCCCTTTTTTGCGGCATTTTGCCTTCCTGTTTTTGCTCACCCAGAAA
CGCTGGTGAAAGTAAAAGATGCTGAAGATCAGTTGGGTGCACGAGTGGGTTACATCGAACTGGATCTCAA
CAGCGGTAAGATCCTTGAGAGTTTTCGCCCCGAAGAACGTTTTCCAATGATGAGCACTTTTAAAGTTCTG
CTATGTGGCGCGGTATTATCCCGTATTGACGCCGGGCAAGAGCAACTCGGTCGCCGCATACACTATTCTC
AGAATGACTTGGTTGAGTACTCACCAGTCACAGAAAAGCATCTTACGGATGGCATGACAGTAAGAGAATT
ATGCAGTGCTGCCATAACCATGAGTGATAACACTGCGGCCAACTTACTTCTGACAACGATCGGAGGACCG
AAGGAGCTAACCGCTTTTTTGCACAACATGGGGGATCATGTAACTCGCCTTGATCGTTGGGAACCGGAGC
TGAATGAAGCCATACCAAACGACGAGCGTGACACCACGATGCCTGTAGCAATGGCAACAACGTTGCGCAA
ACTATTAACTGGCGAACTACTTACTCTAGCTTCCCGGCAACAATTAATAGACTGGATGGAGGCGGATAAA
GTTGCAGGACCACTTCTGCGCTCGGCCCTTCCGGCTGGCTGGTTTATTGCTGATAAATCTGGAGCCGGTG
AGCGTGGGTCTCGCGGTATCATTGCAGCACTGGGGCCAGATGGTAAGCCCTCCCGTATCGTAGTTATCTA
CACGACGGGGAGTCAGGCAACTATGGATGAACGAAATAGACAGATCGCTGAGATAGGTGCCTCACTGATT
AAGCATTGGTAACTGTCAGACCAAGTTTACTCATATATACTTTAGATTGATTTAAAACTTCATTTTTAAT
TTAAAAGGATCTAGGTGAAGATCCTTTTTGATAATCTCATGACCAAAATCCCTTAACGTGAGTTTTCGTT
CCACTGAGCGTCAGACCCCGTAGAAAAGATCAAAGGATCTTCTTGAGATCCTTTTTTTCTGCGCGTAATC
TGCTGCTTGCAAACAAAAAAACCACCGCTACCAGCGGTGGTTTGTTTGCCGGATCAAGAGCTACCAACTC
TTTTTCCGAAGGTAACTGGCTTCAGCAGAGCGCAGATACCAAATACTGTCCTTCTAGTGTAGCCGTAGTT
AGGCCACCACTTCAAGAACTCTGTAGCACCGCCTACATACCTCGCTCTGCTAATCCTGTTACCAGTGGCT
GCTGCCAGTGGCGATAAGTCGTGTCTTACCGGGTTGGACTCAAGACGATAGTTACCGGATAAGGCGCAGC
GGTCGGGCTGAACGGGGGGTTCGTGCACACAGCCCAGCTTGGAGCGAACGACCTACACCGAACTGAGATA
CCTACAGCGTGAGCTATGAGAAAGCGCCACGCTTCCCGAAGGGAGAAAGGCGGACAGGTATCCGGTAAGC
GGCAGGGTCGGAACAGGAGAGCGCACGAGGGAGCTTCCAGGGGGAAACGCCTGGTATCTTTATAGTCCTG
TCGGGTTTCGCCACCTCTGACTTGAGCGTCGATTTTTGTGATGCTCGTCAGGGGGGCGGAGCCTATGGAA
AAACGCCAGCAACGCGGCCTTTTTACGGTTCCTGGCCTTTTGCTGGCCTTTTGCTGGCCTTTTGCTCGGG
GGATCTGCCAATTGAACATAACATGGTAGTTACATATACTAGTAATATGGTTCGGCACACATTAAAAGTA
TAAAAACTATCTGAATTACGAATTACATATATTGGTCATAAAAATCAATCAATCATCGTGTGTTTTATAT
GTCTCTTATCTAAGTATAAGAATATCCATAGTTAATATTCACTTACGCTACCTTTTAACCTGTAATCATT
GTCAACAGGATATGTTAACGACCCACATTGATAAACGCTAGTATTTCTTTTTCCTCTTCTTATTGGCCGG
CTGTCTCTATACTCCCCTATAGTCTGTTTCTTTTCGTTTCGATTGTCCCTATCAGTGATAGAGATGGCGC
ACATGGTACGCTGTGGTGCTCGCGGCTGGGAACGAAACTCTGGGAGCTGCGATTGGGATCCTCGAAGCTT
TTTAGAGCTAGAAATAGCAAGTTAAAATAAGGCTAGTCCGTTATCAACTTGAAAAAGTGGCACCGAGTCG
GTGCTTTTTTCTCGAGCCATATCCAACTTCCAATTTAATCTTTCTTTTTTAATTTTCACTTATTTGCGAT
ACAGAAAGAAAAAAGCGATAGTAACTATTGAATTTTGTTTGGATTTGGTTAGATTAGATATGGTTTCTCT
TTATATTTACATGCTAAAAATGGGCTACACCAGAGATACATAATTAGATATATATACGCCAGTACACCTT
ATCGGCCCAAGCCTTGTCCCAAGGCAGCGTTTTGTTCTTGGAAACGCTGCCCTACACGTTCGCTATGCGG
CCGGTACCCAGTTTAAACGAGCTATCAGGCGCGCCACTTCACGCATGCTCAAGAGCTCGATCCGCAGGCT
AACCGGAACCTGTATTATTTAGTTTATGCTACGTTAAATAAAGACCTTTCGTTCACATAACTGAATGTGT
AATGGCCTTGAGATTTCAAGCATACCAAGTTGGTGGAGACGGGGTCGTTACAAAAGACTCTTTAAGCCAA
GATTTCCTTGACAGCCTTGGCGATAGCATCGCCAACCTCAGTGGTAGAGTTAGAACCACCAAGGTCACCG
GTTCTGACACCTGCATCCAAGACATTTCTAACAGCTTCTTCAAGAGCCCTACCTTCTTCAACCAAATCCA
AGGATAACTTCAACATCATAGCTGCAGATAAGATGGTAGCAATTGGGTTAACCTTGTTTGCTGGTAAATC
TGGGGCAGAACCATGACATGGTTCGTACAAACCGAATGCCTTGTTAGTGTCAGGTAGGGAAGCTAGAGAT
GCAGAAGGTAATAAACCCAAAGAACCTGGAATAACAGAGGCTTCATCGGAGATAATATCACCAAACATGT
TGTTGGTAATAACAACACCGTTTAGCTTAGTTGGTGATTTAACCAAAATCATAGCAGCAGAGTCGATCAA
TTGGTGCTGAACAGTTAATTGTGGGAACTCAGTCTTGATGGTTTCTTCAACAGTCTTTCTCCACAATCTG
GAAGAGGCAAGCACGTTAGCCTTGTCAAGAGACCAGATTGGTAATGGTGGGTTTTGTTGCAATGCCAAGA
AAGCAGCCATTCTTGTAATTCTTTGAACTTCAGGAACACTGTATTTCTCAGAGTCCCAAGCAACTCCGTC
ACCTTCATCTTCTTTTCTTTCACCAAAGTAGATACCACCAACCAATTCTCTAACGACGACGAAATCGGTA
CCCTTTGCATATTCAGGCTTCAAAGGAGAAAGATCTAGTAAAGAATCAGAAGCAAAGTTACATGGTCTCA
AGTTGGCGTATAGACCCAATTCCTTTCTGATCTTCAATAGACCTTGTTCTGGTCTAACTGCGCCCGTACC
CCATTTTGGACCACCAACAGCACCTAGTAAGACAGCATCGGCTTTCTTAGAGGCTTCTAGAGCTTCATCT
GGTAAAGGAGTGCCAGTGGCATCGATGGCAGCACCCCCGATCAAGTGATGTTGGAAATTGAACTTAATTT
CTGGACGGACTTCAGCAATGGCATTCAAGACCTTAATAGCTTCGTCAGTAACTTCTTTACCGACGTGATC
ACCCGGTAGGACAACGATATTCTTAGACATGGTATAATCTGTGTAGTGTGGGATACTTTTTACTTCTTCA
AATAGGTATCAACAATAAAAATAAATCGAAGCAAATGTAGGAATGCGTTAAAGCAGATGTACTTACTTAG
AGTACATAGATATATTTATATAATTCAATATATAAAAGTATATGAAGCATCTGATGTTGAACCTGTCATG
ACTCTAAACTGGAATGGGTAGTTATGCTTCTGAAGGTTTTCCGTTAGAAAATGAGTGCAGGGATCAGGCC
CGGAACCGGTTTTAGCCTGAAAGGAAAAGAAAAAAATGCGGTGATTACTAGCACGTGACTGCGCTGAATT
GGAATCCACCACAAGTACAGCGAATGGCAAGAGGGAAGGGGAATATATTGTGCCTGGCGGTAGTCTGCTA
TATCAAATGTTAAACATAACTAAATGCAGTAGTGAATAGAGTAATGTATTTCTACATATGTGGGTAGGGC
CAATGGGAGCCCGATGTCTATTGTACAGATATTTTCCTTTTATAGTTAATCAATTCAACTTGGAAATCAT
TGAGTCGATATCTACTTGGATAACTGGAGCCGTGGCAGCGTTTGAAATTTGACGAGTCTTCTTGTTTTGT
TCGCGCATTTTCAGTTTATTCAAACGGGAGATGGCACCGAATCCACTGACTTCTCTGTTCAATTTGAATG
GTGAATTCGGTTTTCACCGTCATCACCGAAACGCGCGAGACGAAAGGGCCTCGTGATACGCCTATTTTTA
TAGGTTAATGTCATGATAATAATGGTTTCTTAGGACGGATCGCTTGCCTGTAACTTACACGCGCCTCGTA
TCTTTTAATGATGGAATAATTTGGGAATTTACTCTGTGTTTATTTATTTTTATGTTTTGTATTTGGATTT
TAGAAAGTAAATAAAGAAGGTAGAAGAGTTACGGAATGAAGAAAAAAAAATAAACAAAGGT
