Features (pLannotate 1.2.2; 11 found; start..end, strand, type, name):
    377..481     +  promoter       AmpR promoter: bla
    482..1342    +  CDS            AmpR: β-lactamase; bla; confers resistance to ampicillin, carbenicillin, and related antibiotics
   1513..2101    +  rep_origin     ori: high-copy-number ColE1/pMB1/pBR322/pUC origin of replication
   2172..2576    +  promoter       RPR1 promoter: RPR1; promoter for the S. cerevisiae RNase P RNA gene
   2590..2664    +  misc_RNA       gRNA scaffold: guide RNA scaffold for the Streptococcus pyogenes CRISPR/Cas9 system
   2677..2739    +  terminator     RPR1 terminator: transcription terminator for the S. cerevisiae RNase P RNA gene
   2872..2937    -  CDS            TIM9 (fragment): TIM9_YEAST - Experimental evidence at protein level: Swiss-Prot protein existence level 1. Mitochondrial intermembrane chaperone that participates in the import and insertion of multi-pass transmembrane proteins into the mitochondrial inner membrane. Also required for the transfer of beta- barrel precursors from the TOM complex to the sorting and assembly machinery (SAM complex) of the outer membrane. Acts as a chaperone-like protein that protects the hydrophobic precursors from aggregation and guide them through the mitochondrial intermembrane space. Compared to TIM10, it may have a strong st
   3145..4224    -  CDS            LEU2: LEU3_YEAST - Experimental evidence at protein level: Swiss-Prot protein existence level 1. Catalyzes the oxidation of 3-carboxy-2-hydroxy-4- methylpentanoate (3-isopropylmalate) to 3-carboxy-4-methyl-2- oxopentanoate. The product decarboxylates to 4-methyl-2 oxopentanoate. From Saccharomyces cerevisiae (strain ATCC 204508 / S288c) (Baker's yeast).
   4745..4903    -  CDS            RLP7 (fragment): RLP7_YEAST - Also known as RPL7. Experimental evidence at protein level: Swiss-Prot protein existence level 1. Involved in the biogenesis of the 60S ribosomal subunit. May act as a specificity factor that binds precursor rRNAs and tethers the enzymes that carry out the early 5' to 3' exonucleolytic reactions that generate the mature rRNAs. From Saccharomyces cerevisiae (strain ATCC 204508 / S288c) (Baker's yeast).
   4911..4941    -  CDS            rop (fragment): Rop protein, which maintains plasmids at low copy number; rop
   5009..340     -  misc_feature   CEN/ARS (across the origin): S. cerevisiae CEN6 centromere fused to an autonomously replicating sequence
>Addgene plasmid #139475 | pNTI661 pRPR1(TetO)-sgRNA | addgene full sequence | sequence record 317350 | Addgene NGS Result
TTAAAAAATTTCAACAAAAAGCGTACTTTACATATATATTTATTAGACAAGAAAAGCAGATTAAATAGAT
ATACATTCGATTAACGATAAGTAAAATGTAAAATCACAGGATTTTCGTGTGTGGTCTTCTACACAGACAA
GATGAAACAATTCGGCATTAATACCTGAGAGCAGGAAGAGCAAGATAAAAGGTAGTATTTGTTGGCGATC
CCCCTAGAGTCTTTTACATCTTCGGAAAACAAAAACTATTTTTTCTTTAATTTCTTTTTTTACTTTCTAT
TTTTAATTTATATATTTATATTAAAAAATTTAAATTATAATTATTTTTATAGCACGTGATGAAAAGGACC
CAGGTGGCACTTTTCGGGGAAATGTGCGCGGAACCCCTATTTGTTTATTTTTCTAAATACATTCAAATAT
GTATCCGCTCATGAGACAATAACCCTGATAAATGCTTCAATAATATTGAAAAAGGAAGAGTATGAGTATT
CAACATTTCCGTGTCGCCCTTATTCCCTTTTTTGCGGCATTTTGCCTTCCTGTTTTTGCTCACCCAGAAA
CGCTGGTGAAAGTAAAAGATGCTGAAGATCAGTTGGGTGCACGAGTGGGTTACATCGAACTGGATCTCAA
CAGCGGTAAGATCCTTGAGAGTTTTCGCCCCGAAGAACGTTTTCCAATGATGAGCACTTTTAAAGTTCTG
CTATGTGGCGCGGTATTATCCCGTATTGACGCCGGGCAAGAGCAACTCGGTCGCCGCATACACTATTCTC
AGAATGACTTGGTTGAGTACTCACCAGTCACAGAAAAGCATCTTACGGATGGCATGACAGTAAGAGAATT
ATGCAGTGCTGCCATAACCATGAGTGATAACACTGCGGCCAACTTACTTCTGACAACGATCGGAGGACCG
AAGGAGCTAACCGCTTTTTTGCACAACATGGGGGATCATGTAACTCGCCTTGATCGTTGGGAACCGGAGC
TGAATGAAGCCATACCAAACGACGAGCGTGACACCACGATGCCTGTAGCAATGGCAACAACGTTGCGCAA
ACTATTAACTGGCGAACTACTTACTCTAGCTTCCCGGCAACAATTAATAGACTGGATGGAGGCGGATAAA
GTTGCAGGACCACTTCTGCGCTCGGCCCTTCCGGCTGGCTGGTTTATTGCTGATAAATCTGGAGCCGGTG
AGCGTGGGTCTCGCGGTATCATTGCAGCACTGGGGCCAGATGGTAAGCCCTCCCGTATCGTAGTTATCTA
CACGACGGGGAGTCAGGCAACTATGGATGAACGAAATAGACAGATCGCTGAGATAGGTGCCTCACTGATT
AAGCATTGGTAACTGTCAGACCAAGTTTACTCATATATACTTTAGATTGATTTAAAACTTCATTTTTAAT
TTAAAAGGATCTAGGTGAAGATCCTTTTTGATAATCTCATGACCAAAATCCCTTAACGTGAGTTTTCGTT
CCACTGAGCGTCAGACCCCGTAGAAAAGATCAAAGGATCTTCTTGAGATCCTTTTTTTCTGCGCGTAATC
TGCTGCTTGCAAACAAAAAAACCACCGCTACCAGCGGTGGTTTGTTTGCCGGATCAAGAGCTACCAACTC
TTTTTCCGAAGGTAACTGGCTTCAGCAGAGCGCAGATACCAAATACTGTTCTTCTAGTGTAGCCGTAGTT
AGGCCACCACTTCAAGAACTCTGTAGCACCGCCTACATACCTCGCTCTGCTAATCCTGTTACCAGTGGCT
GCTGCCAGTGGCGATAAGTCGTGTCTTACCGGGTTGGACTCAAGACGATAGTTACCGGATAAGGCGCAGC
GGTCGGGCTGAACGGGGGGTTCGTGCACACAGCCCAGCTTGGAGCGAACGACCTACACCGAACTGAGATA
CCTACAGCGTGAGCTATGAGAAAGCGCCACGCTTCCCGAAGGGAGAAAGGCGGACAGGTATCCGGTAAGC
GGCAGGGTCGGAACAGGAGAGCGCACGAGGGAGCTTCCAGGGGGAAACGCCTGGTATCTTTATAGTCCTG
TCGGGTTTCGCCACCTCTGACTTGAGCGTCGATTTTTGTGATGCTCGTCAGGGGGGCGGAGCCTATGGAA
AAACGCCAGCAACGCGGCCTTTTTACGGTTCCTGGCCTTTTGCTGGCCTTTTGCTGGCCTTTTGCTCGGG
GGATCTGCCAATTGAACATAACATGGTAGTTACATATACTAGTAATATGGTTCGGCACACATTAAAAGTA
TAAAAACTATCTGAATTACGAATTACATATATTGGTCATAAAAATCAATCAATCATCGTGTGTTTTATAT
GTCTCTTATCTAAGTATAAGAATATCCATAGTTAATATTCACTTACGCTACCTTTTAACCTGTAATCATT
GTCAACAGGATATGTTAACGACCCACATTGATAAACGCTAGTATTTCTTTTTCCTCTTCTTATTGGCCGG
CTGTCTCTATACTCCCCTATAGTCTGTTTCTTTTCGTTTCGATTGTCCCTATCAGTGATAGAGATGGCGC
ACATGGTACGCTGTGGTGCTCGCGGCTGGGAACGAAACTCTGGGAGCTGCGATTGGGATCCTCGAAGCTT
TTTAGAGCTAGAAATAGCAAGTTAAAATAAGGCTAGTCCGTTATCAACTTGAAAAAGTGGCACCGAGTCG
GTGCTTTTTTCTCGAGCCATATCCAACTTCCAATTTAATCTTTCTTTTTTAATTTTCACTTATTTGCGAT
ACAGAAAGAAAAAAGCGATAGTAACTATTGAATTTTGTTTGGATTTGGTTAGATTAGATATGGTTTCTCT
TTATATTTACATGCTAAAAATGGGCTACACCAGAGATACATAATTAGATATATATACGCCAGTACACCTT
ATCGGCCCAAGCCTTGTCCCAAGGCAGCGTTTTGTTCTTGGAAACGCTGCCCTACACGTTCGCTATGCGG
CCGGTACCCAGTTTAAACGAGCTATCAGGCGCGCCACTTCACGCATGCTCAAGAGCTCGATCCGCAGGCT
AACCGGAACCTGTATTATTTAGTTTATGCTACGTTAAATAAAGACCTTTCGTTCACATAACTGAATGTGT
AATGGCCTTGAGATTTCAAGCATACCAAGTTGGTGGAGACGGGGTCGTTACAAAAGACTCTTTAAGCCAA
GATTTCCTTGACAGCCTTGGCGATAGCATCGCCAACCTCAGTGGTAGAGTTAGAACCACCAAGGTCACCG
GTTCTGACACCTGCATCCAAGACATTTCTAACAGCTTCTTCAAGAGCCCTACCTTCTTCAACCAAATCCA
AGGATAACTTCAACATCATAGCTGCAGATAAGATGGTAGCAATTGGGTTAACCTTGTTTGCTGGTAAATC
TGGGGCAGAACCATGACATGGTTCGTACAAACCGAATGCCTTGTTAGTGTCAGGTAGGGAAGCTAGAGAT
GCAGAAGGTAATAAACCCAAAGAACCTGGAATAACAGAGGCTTCATCGGAGATAATATCACCAAACATGT
TGTTGGTAATAACAACACCGTTTAGCTTAGTTGGTGATTTAACCAAAATCATAGCAGCAGAGTCGATCAA
TTGGTGCTGAACAGTTAATTGTGGGAACTCAGTCTTGATGGTTTCTTCAACAGTCTTTCTCCACAATCTG
GAAGAGGCAAGCACGTTAGCCTTGTCAAGAGACCAGATTGGTAATGGTGGGTTTTGTTGCAATGCCAAGA
AAGCAGCCATTCTTGTAATTCTTTGAACTTCAGGAACACTGTATTTCTCAGAGTCCCAAGCAACTCCGTC
ACCTTCATCTTCTTTTCTTTCACCAAAGTAGATACCACCAACCAATTCTCTAACGACGACGAAATCGGTA
CCCTTTGCATATTCAGGCTTCAAAGGAGAAAGATCTAGTAAAGAATCAGAAGCAAAGTTACATGGTCTCA
AGTTGGCGTATAGACCCAATTCCTTTCTGATCTTCAATAGACCTTGTTCTGGTCTAACTGCGCCCGTACC
CCATTTTGGACCACCAACAGCACCTAGTAAGACAGCATCGGCTTTCTTAGAGGCTTCTAGAGCTTCATCT
GGTAAAGGAGTGCCAGTGGCATCGATGGCAGCACCCCCGATCAAGTGATGTTGGAAATTGAACTTAATTT
CTGGACGGACTTCAGCAATGGCATTCAAGACCTTAATAGCTTCGTCAGTAACTTCTTTACCGACGTGATC
ACCCGGTAGGACAACGATATTCTTAGACATGGTATAATCTGTGTAGTGTGGGATACTTTTTACTTCTTCA
AATAGGTATCAACAATAAAAATAAATCGAAGCAAATGTAGGAATGCGTTAAAGCAGATGTACTTACTTAG
AGTACATAGATATATTTATATAATTCAATATATAAAAGTATATGAAGCATCTGATGTTGAACCTGTCATG
ACTCTAAACTGGAATGGGTAGTTATGCTTCTGAAGGTTTTCCGTTAGAAAATGAGTGCAGGGATCAGGCC
CGGAACCGGTTTTAGCCTGAAAGGAAAAGAAAAAAATGCGGTGATTACTAGCACGTGACTGCGCTGAATT
GGAATCTACCACAAGTACAGCGAATGGCAAGAGGGAAGGGGAATATATTGTGCCTGGCGGTAGCGTCTGC
TATATCAAATGTTAAACATAACTAAATGCAGTAGTGAATAGAGTAATGTATTTCTACATATGTGGGTAGG
GCCAATGGGAGCCCGATGTCTATTGTACAGATATTTTCCTTTTATAGTTAATCAATTCAACTTGGAAATC
ATTGAGTCGATATCTACTTGGATAACTGGAGCCGTGGCAGCGTTTGAAATTTGACGAGTCTTCTTGTTTT
GTTCGCGCATTTTCAGTTTATTCAAACGGGAGATGGCACCGAATCCACTGACTTCTCTGTTCAATTTGAA
TGGTGAATTCGGTTTTCACCGTCATCACCGAAACGCGCGAGACGAAAGGGCCTCGTGATACGCCTATTTT
TATAGGTTAATGTCATGATAATAATGGTTTCTTAGACGGATCGCTTGCCTGTAACTTACACGCGCCTCGT
ATCTTTTAATGATGGAATAATTTGGGAATTTACTCTGTGTTTATTTATTTTTATGTTTTGTATTTGGATT
TTAGAAAGTAAATAAAGAAGGTAGAAGAGTTACGGAATGAAGAAAAAAAAATAAACAAAGGT
